Addgene plasmid #109650: actc1b-mKate2-rab5b
Purpose: Muscle specific zebrafish expression of mKate2 fused to rab5b
Depositing lab: Rob Parton. Depositing organization: University of Queensland, Institute for Molecular Bioscience. Publication: In vivo cell biological screening identifies an endocytic capture mechanism for T-tubule formation. Hall TE, Martel N, Ariotti N, Xiong Z, Lo HP, Ferguson C, Rae J, Lim YW, Parton RG. Nat Commun. 2020 Jul 24;11(1):3711. doi: 10.1038/s41467-020-17486-w. PubMed 32709891.
Backbone
  Vector backbone: pDEST-actc1b-mKate2-ccdb
  Vector type: Zebrafish plasmids
Growth in bacteria
  Bacterial resistance: Ampicillin, 100 μg/mL
  Growth temperature: 37°C
  Growth strain: DH5alpha
  Copy number: High Copy
Gene/Insert
  Gene/Insert name: rab5b
  Species: D. rerio (zebrafish)
  Entrez Gene: rab5b (a.k.a. zgc:76978)
  Tag / fusion protein: mKate2 (N terminal on insert)
  Cloning method: Gateway Cloning
Terms and licenses: Academic/Nonprofit Terms; Industry Terms: Not Available to Industry
How to cite: actc1b-mKate2-rab5b was a gift from Rob Parton (Addgene plasmid # 109650 ; http://n2t.net/addgene:109650 ; RRID:Addgene_109650)
