[The description below was written by a language model from this plasmid's Addgene catalogue record, the feature table of its GenBank file and pLannotate feature annotations shown in this document.]
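Description:
actc1b-mKate2-rab5b is a zebrafish expression plasmid of about 9.6 kb, made by Gateway recombination into the destination vector pDEST-actc1b-mKate2-ccdb, in which the incoming rab5b coding sequence replaced the ccdB counter-selection cassette. It is propagated in E. coli on a high-copy ColE1/pUC-type origin with ampicillin selection from the bla gene. Remnants of a pBluescript-style backbone are also annotated, including the lac promoter and operator, a T3 promoter, M13 primer sites and a partial f1/M13 origin.

The expression cassette is laid out between Gateway attB scars. A roughly 4 kb segment between attB4 and attB1 is not annotated in either feature table. From the construct's name and stated purpose, this segment presumably carries the muscle-specific actc1b (cardiac alpha-actin 1b) promoter. Downstream of attB1 lie a Kozak consensus and the codon-optimized monomeric far-red fluorescent protein mKate2, then attB2, then the zebrafish rab5b open reading frame, which the automated annotation detects by homology to human RAB5B. The cassette ends at attB3 and an SV40 polyadenylation signal. The product is therefore rab5b tagged with mKate2 at its N terminus, with the attB2 site serving as the linker. The automated annotation also finds a short match to medaka tyrosinase sequence upstream of attB4, which the record does not explain.

The two sequence records differ slightly in length and start at different positions on the circle, and the GenBank definition line says "rab5ab" where the catalogue says rab5b. The plasmid is intended for muscle-restricted expression of a fluorescently labelled Rab5 family GTPase in zebrafish. It comes from a plasmid collection for in vivo cell biology associated with a screen on T-tubule formation.
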