LOCUS       Exported 9594 bp ds-DNA circular SYN 13-MAY-2021
DEFINITION  Muscle specific zebrafish expression of mKate2 fused to rab5ab.
ACCESSION   .
VERSION     .
KEYWORDS    actc1b-mKate2-rab5b
SOURCE      synthetic DNA construct
  ORGANISM  synthetic DNA construct
REFERENCE   1 (bases 1 to 9594)
  TITLE     Parton Lab Plasmids for in vivo cell biology in the zebrafish
REFERENCE   2 (bases 1 to 9594)
  AUTHORS   .
  TITLE     Direct Submission
  JOURNAL   Exported May 13, 2021 from SnapGene Server 1.1.58
            http://www.snapgene.com
FEATURES             Location/Qualifiers
     source          1..9594
                     /organism="synthetic DNA construct"
                     /mol_type="other DNA"
     primer_bind     complement(144..165)
                     /label=F1ori-F
                     /note="F1 origin, forward primer"
     primer_bind     1061..1077
                     /label=M13 rev
                     /note="common sequencing primer, one of multiple similar
                     variants"
     protein_bind    1097..1117
                     /gene="mutant version of attB"
                     /label=attB4
                     /bound_moiety="BP Clonase(TM)"
                     /note="core recombination site for the Gateway(R) BP
                     reaction"
     protein_bind    5092..5116
                     /gene="mutant version of attB"
                     /label=attB1
                     /bound_moiety="BP Clonase(TM)"
                     /note="recombination site for the Gateway(R) BP reaction"
     regulatory      5117..5126
                     /regulatory_class="other"
                     /note="vertebrate consensus sequence for strong initiation
                     of translation (Kozak, 1987)"
     CDS             5123..5818
                     /codon_start=1
                     /product="monomeric far-red fluorescent protein (Shcherbo
                     et al., 2009)"
                     /label=mKate2
                     /note="mammalian codon-optimized"
                     /translation="MVSELIKENMHMKLYMEGTVNNHHFKCTSEGEGKPYEGTQTMRIK
                     AVEGGPLPFAFDILATSFMYGSKTFINHTQGIPDFFKQSFPEGFTWERVTTYEDGGVLT
                     ATQDTSLQDGCLIYNVKIRGVNFPSNGPVMQKKTLGWEASTETLYPADGGLEGRADMAL
                     KLVGGGHLICNLKTTYRSKKPAKNLKMPGVYYVDRRLERIKEADKETYVEQHEVAVARY
                     CDLPSKLGHR"
     protein_bind    complement(5820..5844)
                     /gene="mutant version of attB"
                     /label=attB2
                     /bound_moiety="BP Clonase(TM)"
                     /note="recombination site for the Gateway(R) BP reaction"
     protein_bind    complement(6491..6511)
                     /gene="mutant version of attB"
                     /label=attB3
                     /bound_moiety="BP Clonase(TM)"
                     /note="core recombination site for the Gateway(R) BP
                     reaction"
     primer_bind     complement(6519..6535)
                     /label=M13 fwd
                     /note="common sequencing primer, one of multiple similar
                     variants"
     polyA_signal    6551..6685
                     /label=SV40 poly(A) signal
                     /note="SV40 polyadenylation signal"
     primer_bind     complement(6575..6594)
                     /label=EBV-rev
                     /note="SV40 polyA terminator, reverse primer"
     primer_bind     6629..6648
                     /label=SV40pA-R
                     /note="SV40 polyA, reverse primer"
     primer_bind     complement(7357..7373)
                     /label=SK primer
                     /note="common sequencing primer, one of multiple similar
                     variants"
     primer_bind     complement(7357..7373)
                     /label=pBluescriptSK
                     /note="For pBluescript vector"
     primer_bind     complement(7410..7430)
                     /label=T3
                     /note="T3 promoter, forward primer"
     promoter        complement(7410..7428)
                     /label=T3 promoter
                     /note="promoter for bacteriophage T3 RNA polymerase"
     primer_bind     complement(7449..7465)
                     /label=M13 rev
                     /note="common sequencing primer, one of multiple similar
                     variants"
     primer_bind     complement(7462..7484)
                     /label=M13/pUC Reverse
                     /note="In lacZ gene"
     protein_bind    7473..7489
                     /label=lac operator
                     /bound_moiety="lac repressor encoded by lacI"
                     /note="The lac repressor binds to the lac operator to
                     inhibit transcription in E. coli. This inhibition can be
                     relieved by adding lactose or
                     isopropyl-beta-D-thiogalactopyranoside (IPTG)."
     promoter        complement(7497..7527)
                     /label=lac promoter
                     /note="promoter for the E. coli lac operon"
     protein_bind    7542..7563
                     /label=CAP binding site
                     /bound_moiety="E. coli catabolite activator protein"
                     /note="CAP binding activates transcription in the presence
                     of cAMP."
     primer_bind     complement(7680..7697)
                     /label=L4440
                     /note="L4440 vector, forward primer"
     rep_origin      complement(7851..8439)
                     /direction=LEFT
                     /label=ori
                     /note="high-copy-number ColE1/pMB1/pBR322/pUC origin of
                     replication"
     primer_bind     complement(7931..7950)
                     /label=pBR322ori-F
                     /note="pBR322 origin, forward primer"
     CDS             complement(8610..9470)
                     /codon_start=1
                     /gene="bla"
                     /product="beta-lactamase"
                     /label=AmpR
                     /note="confers resistance to ampicillin, carbenicillin, and
                     related antibiotics"
                     /translation="MSIQHFRVALIPFFAAFCLPVFAHPETLVKVKDAEDQLGARVGYI
                     ELDLNSGKILESFRPEERFPMMSTFKVLLCGAVLSRIDAGQEQLGRRIHYSQNDLVEYS
                     PVTEKHLTDGMTVRELCSAAITMSDNTAANLLLTTIGGPKELTAFLHNMGDHVTRLDRW
                     EPELNEAIPNDERDTTMPVAMATTLRKLLTGELLTLASRQQLIDWMEADKVAGPLLRSA
                     LPAGWFIADKSGAGERGSRGIIAALGPDGKPSRIVVIYTTGSQATMDERNRQIAEIGAS
                     LIKHW"
     primer_bind     9233..9252
                     /label=Amp-R
                     /note="Ampicillin resistance gene, reverse primer"
     promoter        complement(9471..9575)
                     /gene="bla"
                     /label=AmpR promoter
ORIGIN
        1 ccacctaaat tgtaagcgtt aatattttgt taaaattcgc gttaaatttt tgttaaatca
       61 gctcattttt taaccaatag gccgaaatcg gcaaaatccc ttataaatca aaagaataga
      121 ccgagatagg gttgagtgtt gttccagttt ggaacaagag tccactatta aagaacgtgg
      181 actccaacgt caaagggcga aaaaccgtct atcagggcga tggcccacgc tggctaagaa
      241 ctcatcagcc tccccggtcc atctacccac gtaccaatgc accaattggc cacaatgacg
      301 gctactacat ggtgccattc cttcctcttt ataggaatgg agactacctc ctgtccaaca
      361 aggctcttgg atacgagtac gcctacctgt tggacccagg tcattgcaca acaccagaaa
      421 tgccctctga tctgcaaaag acgtgaatat ctgttcagac acccatatcc actctgttcc
      481 acacaggtca gaggtttgtc caggagttct tgacagaggt gtaaaaagta ctcaaaaatt
      541 ttactcaagt gaaagtacaa gtacttaggg aaaattttac tcaattaaaa gtaaaagtat
      601 ctggctagaa tcttacttga gtaaaagtaa aaaagtactc cattaaaatt gtacttgagt
      661 attaaggaag taaaagtaaa agcaagaaag aaaactagag attcttgttt aagcttttaa
      721 tctcaaaaaa cattaaatga aatgcataca aggttttatc ctgctttaga actgtttgta
      781 tttaattatc aaactataag acagacaatc taatgccagt acacgctact caaagttgta
      841 aaacctcaga tttaacttca gtagaagctg attctcaaaa ttgttagtgt caagcctagc
      901 tcttttgggg ctgaaaagca atcctgcagt gctgaaaagc ctctcacagg cagccgatgc
      961 gggaagaggt gtattagtct tgatagagag gctgcaaata gcaggaaacg tgagcagaga
     1021 ctccctggtg tctgaaacac aggccagatg ggccctcgag caggaaacag ctatgaccat
     1081 gattacgcca agctatcaac tttgtataga aaagttggca cgcgcagatt ccgtgtgggc
     1141 ctggtaatat cttaccattt taagctattt taagattagg gaaaaaaatt aaataaaact
     1201 actttaaaat tactttcctt aaaaagcaac atatttattt agtttttgtt taactggctc
     1261 aagattgtaa tattttactt ttacatgttt tttttaagta cctaaatgtg ttcaaaagta
     1321 aagtatgtta ttgttttttt ttttttaatg ttagctaagc tttaaattgt aatatattac
     1381 ttttaaaagt gactttttaa aaatgtaaat aaaaaagtaa ctataaatgt gtaatgcatg
     1441 ttatttctgt gggtttttta attttcatct caactgggct tacaatttta acataataaa
     1501 aatcaaatca aatcaaatca ggcccttatt tgtcacatac actcttgtat actgaaataa
     1561 actaaatgtt gagaaaaatt taaatacacc aaaataacgc ataccttttt tgtaattacc
     1621 taagtaaaac atttagttcc ttttttaagt gactcaagat tgtaatctat taattgtaaa
     1681 agataaaact agtgatcaat ctgacgtgct tctatgcagc ctgtgagatt aattgtgatg
     1741 tttaattatt aaacaattta aatggatcaa acatttcaca tgtgcttatt gtgtccaaca
     1801 aaaccagcag aagcacttaa aaatattgca tgacaacatg agtttttaat gtaaattata
     1861 tatacttcct aaacgaagtt aatcatattt tctaaaataa taatgtcatt gaaatattta
     1921 aataaatgat aanctttagt tgattcaaca taaaattgaa agcaataagg actttttttt
     1981 ttttacagcg gtgaagcaaa agcntgnaaa taatcatata aatataataa ataaataaat
     2041 aaaataatgg ttcttggtgc aaatatgaac actttaaata aatatagaat aaatatgatc
     2101 aataagtcat aacgacgtgt tttatgttga ttataattta aacatgtttc taacgcaagt
     2161 tttaaaaact gttttaaagt attattttaa gttataagat caatttgact caacattttg
     2221 tagtgaaaat atgttgtgta aaattaatat aatatacact ataaaaatgc aaggttccac
     2281 acaattcatt catgttgtcc caacacaaat cgattaagtt aacaaatata tgtggattga
     2341 acataaaaaa ttaagttgtc ccaatgaaat ctcaagaatt gtgttgtttc agctcatttt
     2401 aaataagtag ttttaacaag taaaaaataa catatttttg agtgtgtata tatatatatt
     2461 tatatattac aaaatataat aatataaaat gtaaaagata taaaccatgc tacatatatt
     2521 taagagctat tttgcacatt acttttttgc aagccatttg agtgtttttt tacaaatata
     2581 tattagctaa atatacaata tcttaaatat acaattaatc agacatgcaa aaaatgcatt
     2641 taacctacat aaaaatacat gatcaacata tgttttatgc tgattacaac taaatcaaac
     2701 gtaatgaaat taatttataa aagcgattta aatatgtcaa tattttaagt taaaatcact
     2761 tgaaacctac tataaatgaa cttaaattta aaaaatctcc tttaattcca atgcagcact
     2821 gttgtttttt cagctgagga cccccggtgc agatggttgg cccccggccc gctattctaa
     2881 ggaagccttt cttaatttta gggcggcgct gcatgcgctc agatcagatt cacgggtgga
     2941 gagggttatt ttctcttttt tattttttct tgcctgctca tatttgggcc tgtgtgaacc
     3001 ccaggctccg cctcggcccc caggagccgc tcttatttaa aggggatcct cgccttcagt
     3061 cttcgtccca gtggaagcat cagtcttgtg ataacaactt ggtgagtcct acagaccagc
     3121 gctcgactct aggctttaaa tgcattgatt tctctggatt agctaccggg agagttttaa
     3181 ctttgcttat tagtcttgtg cttgaactgc taggtttaaa gagggttttc tctaatgcat
     3241 gcatgaagcg acagctgaaa accagaaata gagcgtttgt cctcctgtta aactctagcc
     3301 tttctttggc atttgtcagt ccgagtcttc agctgccggc aggagattgg gtttcagtaa
     3361 cacttgctga gcacaaacta cacgtgcttc cttcagattt aattcattat taatcattct
     3421 agatttaaat gatcttctta ctcattgctg attattttag ccttgcggag cagattaaat
     3481 gagcacgtgt ttattaagat tgatttaaat ataattaata tttcaccact gtagttttaa
     3541 aattgccttc taagtcatgg ttgattttta ataggtatcg gctctaatta gattactatt
     3601 ttggttttta aatgttattt ctatttcatt tgtaggctcg tttttaatgt gattttatta
     3661 gattctagtt ttaaaatcat cttttagcct tactgagcag actgaatgaa catgtttcat
     3721 taagattaac ttcattatag ttaattattt aatcattcta gtggattata aatcagctct
     3781 atttaaattg attgtcgtgt ttatttctat ttgatttttg attatttttt aaggtcgttt
     3841 ttatgtgatt tttccccgat tctaatttta aactaattgt ttgattttta tatgattcga
     3901 ctctttttaa atgaattgtt ttgctttttt tattgagcat atatatatat tatacaattt
     3961 caatcaacaa ttgttgtgct ttttaaatgt tgtttctatt tcatttctag ggtcgatttt
     4021 attcgattct agttttaaaa tcgtgatttc taactcctaa ccttactgag cagactgaat
     4081 gaacatgttt catcaagatt aacttcatta tagttaatta ttgaatcggg ctagtggttt
     4141 ataaatcagc tctattataa attaattgtc atcattattt ctatttaatt tttattattt
     4201 ttttaggatt atttttaagg gatttttttc acgttctagt tttaaactca atgctcatta
     4261 ctgctcaccc ttgctgagca gtctttcgtt aagattaaat taattaataa cccattctag
     4321 ttttaaaaca gtgtcttaag gcatagctga tattttacaa gtttactatt taatatatct
     4381 ccatttcttt ttttagggtc gatttcatct gatttgatta atttttatta tcttcactaa
     4441 gctttttgtt ctaggtttta ttctcagtat tattactgtt atatttgaac tgaatttctc
     4501 ctcatagttt attcatttta tttatttatt ttttgtttat tcgctatttt gtattttagt
     4561 ttttaattag aaattttatt agaatcgttt tgaactagtt tttatgcact ctaacattaa
     4621 tattaaatca taactattat ttttattata atttatttgt gtttatcttt ttgtgtagct
     4681 ttcatgtgtt tttattttag ttttattatg tttgcattga attttttgga ctagtttata
     4741 taacgatata cagaaaagcc atgacaacaa atgtttttat aatacctatt aagtataagc
     4801 taatcagatt tccactattc tgttcaaagt taacattatt agccattctg atggatcatt
     4861 tgacatttgt catatgtctt tatgaacact gctctttcag atgccacttt taaagctgtt
     4921 ttttacagta aatgaacgtt tattattatg acattatttc ctaaggcctc tagagtacag
     4981 caggatgtgg cgtgtgcatt actgtgtaat tatgctgact gtaaatgtgc atttatagac
     5041 tgtcagcatg tctgactgtg cgctgttgtg atttgtcctg cacagaccaa ggcaagtttg
     5101 tacaaaaaag caggctgcca ccatggtgag cgagctgatt aaggagaaca tgcacatgaa
     5161 gctgtacatg gagggcaccg tgaacaacca ccacttcaag tgcacatccg agggcgaagg
     5221 caagccctac gagggcaccc agaccatgag aatcaaggcg gtcgagggcg gccctctccc
     5281 cttcgccttc gacatcctgg ctaccagctt catgtacggc agcaaaacct tcatcaacca
     5341 cacccagggc atccccgact tctttaagca gtccttcccc gagggcttca catgggagag
     5401 agtcaccaca tacgaagacg ggggcgtgct gaccgctacc caggacacca gcctccagga
     5461 cggctgcctc atctacaacg tcaagatcag aggggtgaac ttcccatcca acggccctgt
     5521 gatgcagaag aaaacactcg gctgggaggc ctccaccgag accctgtacc ccgctgacgg
     5581 cggcctggaa ggcagagccg acatggccct gaagctcgtg ggcgggggcc acctgatctg
     5641 caacttgaag accacataca gatccaagaa acccgctaag aacctcaaga tgcccggcgt
     5701 ctactatgtg gacagaagac tggaaagaat caaggaggcc gacaaagaga cctacgtcga
     5761 gcagcacgag gtggctgtgg ccagatactg cgacctccct agcaaactgg ggcacagaga
     5821 cccagctttc ttgtacaaag tggtgagtac ccgtgggaca ggcagggcca atgggaacct
     5881 accgcagacc aagatctgcc agtttaaact ggtgctgctg ggagacatgg ccgtcggcaa
     5941 gtccagcctg gtgctgcgct ttgtgaaggg acagtttgat gagtttcagg agaccaccat
     6001 tggagctgca ttcttggccc agtctgtttg tctggacgac actacagtga agtttgagat
     6061 ttgggacaca gccggacaag agcgctacca cagcttggct cccatgtact accgtggagc
     6121 ccaggcagcc attgtagtgt ttgatatcac taaacctgaa acatttgagc gagcaaaagc
     6181 atgggtgaaa gagctgcagc ggcaggccag tcccaacata gtcattgctc ttgcaggaaa
     6241 caaagccgat ctagcagaca agagacttgt ggagtatgag gaagcccaga catatgcaga
     6301 agacacaggt ttactgttca tggaaacctc tgccaagact gcaatgaatg taaacgagtt
     6361 gttcctggcc attgcaaaaa agatgccaaa aacagacacc caaaacccta cgcatgctgc
     6421 gcgacacagg ggcgtgaacc tgcaggaccc agacgcacag tccactcgaa gctgctgtgg
     6481 gaactaaagg caactttatt atacatagtt gataattcac tggccgtcgt tttacggtac
     6541 catcgatgat gatccagaca tgataagata cattgatgag tttggacaaa ccacaactag
     6601 aatgcagtga aaaaaatgct ttatttgtga aatttgtgat gctattgctt tatttgtaac
     6661 cattataagc tgcaataaac aagttaacaa caacaattgc attcatttta tgtttcaggt
     6721 tcagggggag gtgtgggagg ttttttaaag caagtaaaac ctctacaaat gtggtatggc
     6781 tgattatgat cctctagatc agatctgcga agatacggcc acgggtgctc ttgatcctgt
     6841 ggctgatttt ggactgtgct gctcgcagct gctgatgaat cacatacttc ctccattttc
     6901 ttccactgat tgactgttat aatttcccta atttccaggt caaggtgctg tgcattgtgg
     6961 taatagatgt gacatgacgt cacttccaaa ggaccaatga acatgtctga ccaatttcat
     7021 ataatgtgaa aacgattttc ataggcagaa taaataacat ttaaattaaa ctgggcatca
     7081 gcgcaattca attggtttgg taatagcaag ggaaaataga atgaagtgat ctccaaaaaa
     7141 taagtacttt ttgactgtaa ataaaattgt aaggagtaaa aagtactttt ttttctaaaa
     7201 aaatgtaatt aagtaaaagt aaaagtattg atttttaatt gtactcaagt aaagtaaaaa
     7261 tccccaaaaa taatacttaa gtacagtaat caagtaaaat tactcaagta ctttacacct
     7321 ctggttcttg accccctacc ttcagcaagc ccagcagatc cactagttct agagcggccg
     7381 ccaccgcggt ggagctccag cttttgttcc ctttagtgag ggttaattgc gcgcttggcg
     7441 taatcatggt catagctgtt tcctgtgtga aattgttatc cgctcacaat tccacacaac
     7501 atacgagccg gaagcataaa gtgtaaagcc tggggtgcct aatgagtgag ctaactcaca
     7561 ttaattgcgt tgcgctcact gcccgctttc cagtcgggaa acctgtcgtg ccagctgcat
     7621 taatgaatcg gccaacgcgc ggggagaggc ggtttgcgta ttgggcgctc ttccgcttcc
     7681 tcgctcactg actcgctgcg ctcggtcgtt cggctgcggc gagcggtatc agctcactca
     7741 aaggcggtaa tacggttatc cacagaatca ggggataacg caggaaagaa catgtgagca
     7801 aaaggccagc aaaaggccag gaaccgtaaa aaggccgcgt tgctggcgtt tttccatagg
     7861 ctccgccccc ctgacgagca tcacaaaaat cgacgctcaa gtcagaggtg gcgaaacccg
     7921 acaggactat aaagatacca ggcgtttccc cctggaagct ccctcgtgcg ctctcctgtt
     7981 ccgaccctgc cgcttaccgg atacctgtcc gcctttctcc cttcgggaag cgtggcgctt
     8041 tctcatagct cacgctgtag gtatctcagt tcggtgtagg tcgttcgctc caagctgggc
     8101 tgtgtgcacg aaccccccgt tcagcccgac cgctgcgcct tatccggtaa ctatcgtctt
     8161 gagtccaacc cggtaagaca cgacttatcg ccactggcag cagccactgg taacaggatt
     8221 agcagagcga ggtatgtagg cggtgctaca gagttcttga agtggtggcc taactacggc
     8281 tacactagaa ggacagtatt tggtatctgc gctctgctga agccagttac cttcggaaaa
     8341 agagttggta gctcttgatc cggcaaacaa accaccgctg gtagcggtgg tttttttgtt
     8401 tgcaagcagc agattacgcg cagaaaaaaa ggatctcaag aagatccttt gatcttttct
     8461 acggggtctg acgctcagtg gaacgaaaac tcacgttaag ggattttggt catgagatta
     8521 tcaaaaagga tcttcaccta gatcctttta aattaaaaat gaagttttaa atcaatctaa
     8581 agtatatatg agtaaacttg gtctgacagt taccaatgct taatcagtga ggcacctatc
     8641 tcagcgatct gtctatttcg ttcatccata gttgcctgac tccccgtcgt gtagataact
     8701 acgatacggg agggcttacc atctggcccc agtgctgcaa tgataccgcg agacccacgc
     8761 tcaccggctc cagatttatc agcaataaac cagccagccg gaagggccga gcgcagaagt
     8821 ggtcctgcaa ctttatccgc ctccatccag tctattaatt gttgccggga agctagagta
     8881 agtagttcgc cagttaatag tttgcgcaac gttgttgcca ttgctacagg catcgtggtg
     8941 tcacgctcgt cgtttggtat ggcttcattc agctccggtt cccaacgatc aaggcgagtt
     9001 acatgatccc ccatgttgtg caaaaaagcg gttagctcct tcggtcctcc gatcgttgtc
     9061 agaagtaagt tggccgcagt gttatcactc atggttatgg cagcactgca taattctctt
     9121 actgtcatgc catccgtaag atgcttttct gtgactggtg agtactcaac caagtcattc
     9181 tgagaatagt gtatgcggcg accgagttgc tcttgcccgg cgtcaatacg ggataatacc
     9241 gcgccacata gcagaacttt aaaagtgctc atcattggaa aacgttcttc ggggcgaaaa
     9301 ctctcaagga tcttaccgct gttgagatcc agttcgatgt aacccactcg tgcacccaac
     9361 tgatcttcag catcttttac tttcaccagc gtttctgggt gagcaaaaac aggaaggcaa
     9421 aatgccgcaa aaaagggaat aagggcgaca cggaaatgtt gaatactcat actcttcctt
     9481 tttcaatatt attgaagcat ttatcagggt tattgtctca tgagcggata catatttgaa
     9541 tgtatttaga aaaataaaca aataggggtt ccgcgcacat ttccccgaaa agtg
//
