Features (pLannotate 1.2.2; 21 found; start..end, strand, type, name):
      2..22      +  protein_bind   attB1: mutant version of attB; core recombination site for the Gateway® BP reaction BP Clonase™
     32..727     +  CDS            mKate2: mKate2 is a basic (constitutively fluorescent) red fluorescent protein published in 2009, derived from Entacmaea quadricolor. It is reported to be a rapidly-maturing monomer with moderate acid sensitivity.
    729..753     -  protein_bind   attB2: mutant version of attB; recombination site for the Gateway® BP reaction BP Clonase™
    755..1393    +  CDS            RAB5B: RAB5B_HUMAN - Experimental evidence at protein level: Swiss-Prot protein existence level 1. Protein transport. Probably involved in vesicular traffic. From Homo sapiens (Human).
   1400..1420    -  protein_bind   attB3: mutant version of attB; core recombination site for the Gateway® BP reaction BP Clonase™
   1424..1444    +  CDS            lacZα (fragment): LacZα fragment of β-galactosidase; lacZ fragment
   1460..1594    -  polyA_signal   SV40 poly(A) signal: SV40 polyadenylation signal
   1617..1700    -  CDS            large T antigen (fragment): large T antigen from SV40 (simian virus 40)
   2266..2306    -  misc_feature   MCS (fragment): pBluescript multiple cloning site
   2319..2337    -  promoter       T3 promoter: promoter for bacteriophage T3 RNA polymerase
   2382..2398    -  protein_bind   lac operator: The lac repressor binds to the lac operator to inhibit transcription in E. coli. This inhibition can be relieved by adding lactose or isopropyl-β-D-thiogalactopyranoside (IPTG). lac repressor encoded by lacI
   2406..2436    -  promoter       lac promoter: promoter for the E. coli lac operon
   2451..2472    -  protein_bind   CAP binding site: CAP binding activates transcription in the presence of cAMP. E. coli catabolite activator protein
   2485..2577    -  CDS            lacI (fragment): lac repressor; lacI; The lac repressor binds to the lac operator to inhibit transcription in E. coli. This inhibition can be relieved by adding lactose or isopropyl-β-D-thiogalactopyranoside (IPTG).
   2760..3348    -  rep_origin     ori: high-copy-number ColE1/pMB1/pBR322/pUC origin of replication
   3519..4379    -  CDS            AmpR: β-lactamase; bla; confers resistance to ampicillin, carbenicillin, and related antibiotics
   4380..4484    -  promoter       AmpR promoter: bla
   4510..4731    -  rep_origin     M13 ori (fragment): M13 bacteriophage origin of replication; arrow indicates direction of (+) strand synthesis
   4731..5018    +  CDS            tyr (fragment): TYRO_ORYLA - Also known as tyro. Experimental evidence at transcript level: Swiss-Prot protein existence level 2. This is a copper-containing oxidase that functions in the formation of pigments such as melanins and other polyphenolic compounds. From Oryzias latipes (Japanese rice fish) (Japanese killifish).
   5600..5620    +  protein_bind   attB4: mutant version of attB; core recombination site for the Gateway® BP reaction BP Clonase™
   6521..6537    -  promoter       copia promoter (fragment): strong promoter from the Drosophila transposable element copia (Sinclair et al., 1986)
>Addgene plasmid #109650 | actc1b-mKate2-rab5b | addgene full sequence | sequence record 221279 | Addgene NGS Result
GCAAGTTTGTACAAAAAAGCAGGCTGCCACCATGGTGAGCGAGCTGATTAAGGAGAACATGCACATGAAG
CTGTACATGGAGGGCACCGTGAACAACCACCACTTCAAGTGCACATCCGAGGGCGAAGGCAAGCCCTACG
AGGGCACCCAGACCATGAGAATCAAGGCGGTCGAGGGCGGCCCTCTCCCCTTCGCCTTCGACATCCTGGC
TACCAGCTTCATGTACGGCAGCAAAACCTTCATCAACCACACCCAGGGCATCCCCGACTTCTTTAAGCAG
TCCTTCCCCGAGGGCTTCACATGGGAGAGAGTCACCACATACGAAGACGGGGGCGTGCTGACCGCTACCC
AGGACACCAGCCTCCAGGACGGCTGCCTCATCTACAACGTCAAGATCAGAGGGGTGAACTTCCCATCCAA
CGGCCCTGTGATGCAGAAGAAAACACTCGGCTGGGAGGCCTCCACCGAGACCCTGTACCCCGCTGACGGC
GGCCTGGAAGGCAGAGCCGACATGGCCCTGAAGCTCGTGGGCGGGGGCCACCTGATCTGCAACTTGAAGA
CCACATACAGATCCAAGAAACCCGCTAAGAACCTCAAGATGCCCGGCGTCTACTATGTGGACAGAAGACT
GGAAAGAATCAAGGAGGCCGACAAAGAGACCTACGTCGAGCAGCACGAGGTGGCTGTGGCCAGATACTGC
GACCTCCCTAGCAAACTGGGGCACAGAGACCCAGCTTTCTTGTACAAAGTGGTGAGTACCCGTGGGACAG
GCAGGGCCAATGGGAACCTACCGCAGACCAAGATCTGCCAGTTTAAACTGGTGCTGCTGGGAGACATGGC
CGTCGGCAAGTCCAGCCTGGTGCTGCGCTTTGTGAAGGGACAGTTTGATGAGTTTCAGGAGACCACCATT
GGAGCTGCATTCTTGGCCCAGTCTGTTTGTCTGGACGACACTACAGTGAAGTTTGAGATTTGGGACACAG
CCGGACAAGAGCGCTACCACAGCTTGGCTCCCATGTACTACCGTGGAGCCCAGGCAGCCATTGTAGTGTT
TGATATCACTAAACCTGAAACATTTGAGCGAGCAAAAGCATGGGTGAAAGAGCTGCAGCGGCAGGCCAGT
CCCAACATAGTCATTGCTCTTGCAGGAAACAAAGCCGATCTAGCAGACAAGAGACTTGTGGAGTATGAGG
AAGCCCAGACATATGCAGAAGACACAGGTTTACTGTTCATGGAAACCTCTGCCAAGACTGCAATGAATGT
AAACGAGTTGTTCCTGGCCATTGCAAAAAAGATGCCAAAAACAGACACCCAAAACCCTACGCATGCTGCG
CGACACAGGGGCGTGAACCTGCAGGACCCAGACGCACAGTCCACTCGAAGCTGCTGTGGGAACTAAAGGC
AACTTTATTATACATAGTTGATAATTCACTGGCCGTCGTTTTACGGTACCATCGATGATGATCCAGACAT
GATAAGATACATTGATGAGTTTGGACAAACCACAACTAGAATGCAGTGAAAAAAATGCTTTATTTGTGAA
ATTTGTGATGCTATTGCTTTATTTGTAACCATTATAAGCTGCAATAAACAAGTTAACAACAACAATTGCA
TTCATTTTATGTTTCAGGTTCAGGGGGAGGTGTGGGAGGTTTTTTAAAGCAAGTAAAACCTCTACAAATG
TGGTATGGCTGATTATGATCCTCTAGATCAGATCTGCGAAGATACGGCCACGGGTGCTCTTGATCCTGTG
GCTGATTTTGGACTGTGCTGCTCGCAGCTGCTGATGAATCACATACTTCCTCCATTTTCTTCCACTGATT
GACTGTTATAATTTCCCTAATTTCCAGGTCAAGGTGCTGTGCATTGTGGTAATAGATGTGACATGACGTC
ACTTCCAAAGGACCAATGAACATGTCTGACCAATTTCATATAATGTGAAAACGATTTTCATAGGCAGAAT
AAATAACATTTAAATTAAACTGGGCATCAGCGCAATTCAATTGGTTTGGTAATAGCAAGGGAAAATAGAA
TGAAGTGATCTCCAAAAAATAAGTACTTTTTGACTGTAAATAAAATTGTAAGGAGTAAAAAGTACTTTTT
TTTCTAAAAAAATGTAATTAAGTAAAAGTAAAAGTATTGATTTTTAATTGTACTCAAGTAAAGTAAAAAT
CCCCAAAAATAATACTTAAGTACAGTAATCAAGTAAAATTACTCAAGTACTTTACACCTCTGGTTCTTGA
CCCCCTACCTTCAGCAAGCCCAGCAGATCCACTAGTTCTAGAGCGGCCGCCACCGCGGTGGAGCTCCAGC
TTTTGTTCCCTTTAGTGAGGGTTAATTGCGCGCTTGGCGTAATCATGGTCATAGCTGTTTCCTGTGTGAA
ATTGTTATCCGCTCACAATTCCACACAACATACGAGCCGGAAGCATAAAGTGTAAAGCCTGGGGTGCCTA
ATGAGTGAGCTAACTCACATTAATTGCGTTGCGCTCACTGCCCGCTTTCCAGTCGGGAAACCTGTCGTGC
CAGCTGCATTAATGAATCGGCCAACGCGCGGGGAGAGGCGGTTTGCGTATTGGGCGCTCTTCCGCTTCCT
CGCTCACTGACTCGCTGCGCTCGGTCGTTCGGCTGCGGCGAGCGGTATCAGCTCACTCAAAGGCGGTAAT
ACGGTTATCCACAGAATCAGGGGATAACGCAGGAAAGAACATGTGAGCAAAAGGCCAGCAAAAGGCCAGG
AACCGTAAAAAGGCCGCGTTGCTGGCGTTTTTCCATAGGCTCCGCCCCCCTGACGAGCATCACAAAAATC
GACGCTCAAGTCAGAGGTGGCGAAACCCGACAGGACTATAAAGATACCAGGCGTTTCCCCCTGGAAGCTC
CCTCGTGCGCTCTCCTGTTCCGACCCTGCCGCTTACCGGATACCTGTCCGCCTTTCTCCCTTCGGGAAGC
GTGGCGCTTTCTCATAGCTCACGCTGTAGGTATCTCAGTTCGGTGTAGGTCGTTCGCTCCAAGCTGGGCT
GTGTGCACGAACCCCCCGTTCAGCCCGACCGCTGCGCCTTATCCGGTAACTATCGTCTTGAGTCCAACCC
GGTAAGACACGACTTATCGCCACTGGCAGCAGCCACTGGTAACAGGATTAGCAGAGCGAGGTATGTAGGC
GGTGCTACAGAGTTCTTGAAGTGGTGGCCTAACTACGGCTACACTAGAAGAACAGTATTTGGTATCTGCG
CTCTGCTGAAGCCAGTTACCTTCGGAAAAAGAGTTGGTAGCTCTTGATCCGGCAAACAAACCACCGCTGG
TAGCGGTGGTTTTTTTGTTTGCAAGCAGCAGATTACGCGCAGAAAAAAAGGATCTCAAGAAGATCCTTTG
ATCTTTTCTACGGGGTCTGACGCTCAGTGGAACGAAAACTCACGTTAAGGCATTTTGGTCATGAGATTAT
CAAAAAGGATCTTCACCTAGATCCTTTTAAATTAAAAATGAAGTTTTAAATCAATCTAAAGTATATATGA
GTAAACTTGGTCTGACAGTTACCAATGCTTAATCAGTGAGGCACCTATCTCAGCGATCTGTCTATTTCGT
TCATCCATAGTTGCCTGACTCCCCGTCGTGTAGATAACTACGATACGGGAGGGCTTACCATCTGGCCCCA
GTGCTGCAATGATACCGCGAGACCCACGCTCACCGGCTCCAGATTTATCAGCAATAAACCAGCCAGCCGG
AAGGGCCGAGCGCAGAAGTGGTCCTGCAACTTTATCCGCCTCCATCCAGTCTATTAATTGTTGCCGGGAA
GCTAGAGTAAGTAGTTCGCCAGTTAATAGTTTGCGCAACGTTGTTGCCATTGCTACAGGCATCGTGGTGT
CACGCTCGTCGTTTGGTATGGCTTCATTCAGCTCCGGTTCCCAACGATCAAGGCGAGTTACATGATCCCC
CATGTTGTGCAAAAAAGCGGTTAGCTCCTTCGGTCCTCCGATCGTTGTCAGAAGTAAGTTGGCCGCAGTG
TTATCACTCATGGTTATGGCAGCACTGCATAATTCTCTTACTGTCATGCCATCCGTAAGATGCTTTTCTG
TGACTGGTGAGTACTCAACCAAGTCATTCTGAGAATAGTGTATGCGGCGACCGAGTTGCTCTTGCCCGGC
GTCAATACGGGATAATACCGCGCCACATAGCAGAACTTTAAAAGTGCTCATCATTGGAAAACGTTCTTCG
GGGCGAAAACTCTCAAGGATCTTACCGCTGTTGAGATCCAGTTCGATGTAACCCACTCGTGCACCCAACT
GATCTTCAGCATCTTTTACTTTCACCAGCGTTTCTGGGTGAGCAAAAACAGGAAGGCAAAATGCCGCAAA
AAAGGGAATAAGGGCGACACGGAAATGTTGAATACTCATACTCTTCCTTTTTCAATATTATTGAAGCATT
TATCAGGGTTATTGTCTCATGAGCGGATACATATTTGAATGTATTTAGAAAAATAAACAAATAGGGGTTC
CGCGCACATTTCCCCGAAAAGTGCCACCTAAATTGTAAGCGTTAATATTTTGTTAAAATTCGCGTTAAAT
TTTTGTTAAATCAGCTCATTTTTTAACCAATAGGCCGAAATCGGCAAAATCCCTTATAAATCAAAAGAAT
AGACCGAGATAGGGTTGAGTGTTGTTCCAGTTTGGAACAAGAGTCCACTATTAAAGAACGTGGACTCCAA
CGTCAAAGGGCGAAAAACCGTCTATCAGGGCGATGGCCCACGCTGGCTAAGAACTCATCAGCCTCCCCGG
TCCATCTACCCACGTACCAATGCACCAATTGGCCACAATGACGGCTACTACATGGTGCCATTCCTTCCTC
TTTATAGGAATGGAGACTACCTCCTGTCCAACAATGCTCTTGGATACGAGTACGCCTACCTGTTGGACCC
AGGTCATTGCACAACACCAGAAATGCCCTCTGATCTGCAAAAGACGTGAATATCTGTTCAGACACCCATA
TCCACTCTGTTCCACACAGGTCAGAGGTTTGTCCAGGAGTTCTTGACAGAGGTGTAAAAAGTACTCAAAA
ATTTTACTCAAGTGAAAGTACAAGTACTTAGGGAAAATTTTACTCAATTAAAAGTAAAAGTATCTGGCTA
GAATCTTACTTGAGTAAAAGTAAAAAAGTACTCCATTAAAATTGTACTTGAGTATTAAGGAAGTAAAAGT
AAAAGCAAGAAAGAAAACTAGAGATTCTTGTTTAAGCTTTTAATCTCAAAAAACATTAAATGAAATGCAT
ACAAGGTTTTATCCTGCTTTAGAACTGTTTGTATTTAATTATCAAACTATAAGACAGACAATCTAATGCC
AGTACACGCTACTCAAAGTTGTAAAACCTCAGATTTAACTTCAGTAGAAGCTGATTCTCAAAATTGTTAG
TGTCAAGCCTAGCTCTTTTGGGGCTGAAAAGCAATCCTGCAGTGCTGAAAAGCCTCTCACAGGCAGCCGA
TGCGGGAAGAGGTGTATTAGTCTTGATAGAGAGGCTGCAAATAGCAGGAAACGTGAGCAGAGACTCCCTG
GTGTCTGAAACACAGGCCAGATGGGCCCTCGAGCAGGAAACAGCTATGACCATGATTACGCCAAGCTATC
AACTTTGTATAGAAAAGTTGGCACGCGCAGATTCCGTGTGGGCCTGGTAATATCTTACCATTTTAAGCTA
TTTTAAGATTAGGGAAAAAAATTAAATAAAACTACTTTAAAATTACTTTCCTTAAAAAGCAACATATTTA
TTTAGTTTTTGTTTAACTGGCTCAAGATTGTAATATTTTACTTTTACATGTTTTTTTAAGTACCTAAATG
TGTTCAAAAGTAAAGTATGTTATTGTTTTTTTTTTTTAATGTTAGCTAAGCTTTAAATTGTAATATATTA
CTTTTAAAAGTGACTTTTTAAAAATGTAAATAAAAAAGTAACTATAAATGTGTAATGCATGTTATTTCTG
TGGGTTTTTAATTTTCATCTCAACTGGGCTTACAATTTTAACATAATAAAAATCAAATCAAATCAAATCA
GGCCCTTATTTGTCACATACACTCTTGTATACTGAAATAAACTAAATGTTGAGAAAAATTTAAATACACC
AAAATAACGCATACCTTTTTTGTAATTACCTAAGTAAAACATTTAGTTCCTTTTTTAAGTGACTCAAGAT
TGTAATCTATTAATTGTAAAAGATAAAACTAGTGATCAATCTGACGTGCTTCTATGCAGCCTGTGAGATT
AATTGTGATGTTTAATTATTAAACAATTTAAATGGATCAAACATTTCACATGTGCTTATTGTGTCCAACA
AAACCAGCAGAAGCACTTAAAAATATTGCATGACAACATGAGTTTTTAATGTAAATTATATATACTTCCT
AAACGAAGTTAATCATATTTCTAAAATAATAATGTCATTGAAATATTTAAATAAATGATAAGCTTTAGTT
GATTCAACATAAAATTGAAAGCAATAAGGACTTTTTTTTTTTACAGCGGTGAAGCAAAAGCATGTAATAA
TCATATAATATAATAAATAAATAAATAAATAATGGCTCTTGGTGCAAATATGAACACTTTAAATAAATAT
AGAATAAATATGATCAATAAGTCATAACGATGTGTTTTATGTTGATTATAATTTAAACATGTTTCTAACG
CAAGTTTTAAAAACTGTTTTAAAGTATTATTTTAAGTTATAAGATCAATTTGACTCAACATTTTGTAGTG
AAAATATGTTGTGTAAAATTAATATAATATACACTATAAAAATGCAGGGTTCCACACAATACATTAATGT
TGTCCCAACACAAATCGATTAAGTTAACAAATATATGTGGATTGAACATAAAAAATTAAGTTGTCCCAAT
GAAATCTCAAGAATTGTGTTGTTTCAGCTCATTTTAAATAAGTAGTTTTAACAAGTAAAAAATAACATAT
TTTTGAGTGTGTATATATATATATTACAAAATATAATAATATAAAATGTAAAAGATATAAACCATGCTAC
ATATATTTAAGAGCTATTTTGCACATTACTTTTTTGCAAGCCATTTTAGTGTTTTTTTTACAAATATATA
TTAGCTAAATATACAATATCTTAAATATACAATTAATCAGACATGCAATTAATGCATTTAACCTACATAA
AAATACATGATCAACATATGTTTTATGCTGATTACAACTAAATCAAACGTAATGAAATTAATTTATAAAA
GCGATTTAAATATGTCAATATTTTAAGTTAAAATCACTTGAAACCTACTATAAATGAACTTAAATTAAAA
AAATCTCCTTTAATTCCAATGCAACAGTGTTGTTTTTTCAGCTGAGGACCCCCGGTGCAGATGGTTGGCC
CCCGGCCCGCTATTCTAAGGAAGCCTTTCTTAATTTTAGGGCGGCGCTGCATGCGCTCAGATCAGATTCA
CGGGTGGAGAGGGTTATTTTCTCTTTTTTATTTTTTCTTGCCTGCTCATATTTGGGCCTGTGTGAACCCC
AGGCTCCGCCTCGGCCCCCAGGAGCCGCTCTTATTTAAAGGGGATCCTCGCCTTCAGTCTTCGTCCCAGT
GGAAGCATCAGTCTTGTGATAACAACTTGGTGAGTCCTACAGACCAGCGCTCGACTCTAGGCTTTAAATG
CATTGATTTCTCTGGATTAGCTACCGGGAGAGTTTTAACTTTGCTTATTAGTCTTGTGCTCGAACTGCTA
GGTTTAAAGAGTGTTTTCTCTAATGCATGCATGAAGCGACAGCTGAAAACCAGAAATAGAGCGTTTGTCC
TCCTGTTAAACTCTAGCCTTTCTTTGGCATTTGTCAGTCCGAGTCTTCAGCTGCCGGCAGGAGATTGGGT
TTCAGTAACACTTGCTGAGCACAAACTACACGTGCTTTCTTCAGATTTAATTCATTATTAATCATTCTAG
ATTTAAATGATGTTCTTACTCATTGCTGATTATTTTAGCCTTGCGGAGCAGATTAAATGAGCACGTGTTT
CATTAAGATTGATTTAAATATAATTAATATTTCACCACTGTAGTTTTAAAATTGCCTTCTAAGTCATGGT
TGATTTTTAATAGGTATCGGCTCTAATTAGATTACTATTTTGGTTTTTAAATGTTATTTCTATTTCATTT
GTAGGCTCGTTTTTAATGTGATTTTATTAGATTCTAGTTTTAAAATCATCTCTTAGCCTTAATGAGCAGA
CTGAATGAACATGTTTCATTAAGATTAACTTCATTATAATGAATTATTTAATCATTCTAGTGGGTTATAA
ATCAGCTCTATTTAAATTAATTGTCGTGTTTATTTCTATTTAATTTTTGATTATTTTTTCAGGGTCGTTT
TTATGTGATTTTTTCCCGTTTCTAATTTTAAACTAATTGTTTGATTTTTATATGATTCGACTCTTTTTAA
ATGAATTGTTTTGCTTTTTTTATTGAGCATATATATATTATACAATTTCAATCAACAATTGTTGTGCTTT
TTAAATGTTGTTTCTATTTCATTTCTAGGGTCGATTTTATTCGATTCTAGTTTTAAAATCGTGATTTTTA
ACTTCTAACCTTACTGAGCAGACTGAATGAACATGTTTCATCAAGATTAACTTCATTATAGTTAATTATT
GAATCGTGCTAGTGGTTTATAAATCAGCTCTATTTAAATTAATCATCATCATTATTTCTATTTAATTTTT
ATTATTTCTTTAGGATTATTTTTATGTGATTTTTTTCACGTTCTAGTTTTAAACTCAATGCTCATTACTG
CTCACCCTTGCTGAGCAGTCTTTCGTTAAGATTAAATTAATTAATAACCATTCTAGTTTTAAAACAGTGT
CTTAAGGCATAGCTGATATTTTACAAGTTTACTATTTAATATATCTCCTTTCTTTTTTTAGGGTCGATTT
CATCTGATTTGATTAATTTTTATTATCTTCACTAAGCTTTTTGTTCTAGGTTTTATTCTCAGTATTATTA
CTGTTATATTTGAACTGAATTTCTCCTCATAGTTTATTCATTTTATTTATTTATTTTTTGTTTATTCGCT
ATTTTGTATTTTAGTTTTTAATTAGAAATTTTATTAGAATCGTTTTGAACTAGTTTTTATGCACTCTAAC
ATTAATATTAAATCATAACTATTATTTTTATTATAATTTATTTGTGTTTATCTTTTTGTGTAGCTTTCAT
GTGTTTTTATTTTAGTTTTATTATGTTTGCATTGAATTTTTTGGACTAGTTTATATAACGATATACAGAA
AAGCCATGACAACAAATGTTTTTATAATACCTATTAAGTATAAGCTAATCAGATTTCCACTATTCTGTTC
AAAGTTAACATTATTAGCCATTCTGATGGATCATTTGACATTTGTCATATGTCTTTATGAACACTGCTCT
TTCAGATGCCACTTTTAAAGCTGTTTTTTACAGTAAATGAACGTTTATTATTATGACATTATTTCCTAAG
GCCTCTAGAGTACAGCAGGATGTGGCGTGTGCATTACCGTGTAATTATGCTGACTGTAAATGTGCATTTA
TAGACTGTCAGCATGTCTGACTGTGCGCTGTTGTGATTGGTCCTGCACAGACCAAG
